Addgene plasmid #70866: pFOSGE_COF2E01
Purpose: Gateway entry clone
Depositing lab: Alexander Stark. Depositing organization: Research Institute of Molecular Pathology (IMP). Publication: Transcriptional regulators form diverse groups with context-dependent regulatory functions. Stampfel G, Kazmar T, Frank O, Wienerroither S, Reiter F, Stark A. Nature. 2015 Nov 9. doi: 10.1038/nature15545. PubMed 26550828.
Backbone
  Vector backbone: pDONR221
  Backbone manufacturer: Invitrogen
  Backbone size w/o insert (bp): 4762
  Vector type: Gateway entry vector
Growth in bacteria
  Bacterial resistance: Kanamycin, 50 μg/mL
  Growth temperature: 37°C
  Growth strain: DH5alpha
  Copy number: High Copy
Gene/Insert
  Gene/Insert name: CG13597 (alt names: FBgn0039124; CG13597, FBtr0084525)
  Species: D. melanogaster (fly)
  Insert size (bp): 1539
  Cloning method: Gateway Cloning
  Sequencing primers: 5′ M13-F20; 3′ M13R
Terms and licenses: Academic/Nonprofit Terms; Industry Terms: Not Available to Industry
How to cite: pFOSGE_COF2E01 was a gift from Alexander Stark (Addgene plasmid # 70866 ; http://n2t.net/addgene:70866 ; RRID:Addgene_70866)
