[The description below was written by a language model from this plasmid's Addgene catalogue record.]
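Description:
pFOSGE_COF2E01 is a Gateway entry clone built on the commercial pDONR221 donor vector and carrying the Drosophila melanogaster gene CG13597 (FBgn0039124, transcript FBtr0084525) as an insert of about 1.5 kb. It is a bacterial cloning plasmid rather than an expression vector: it is maintained at high copy number in standard E. coli cloning strains and selected with kanamycin. The insert was introduced by Gateway recombination. In this system, a BP reaction normally replaces the donor vector's counter-selectable cassette with the fragment of interest, leaving it flanked by attL sites. The record includes no feature table, so the exact att sites, the origin of replication and the insert boundaries are not documented here. The listed backbone size of roughly 4.8 kb refers to the unrecombined donor vector. M13 forward and reverse priming sites flank the cloning region and are listed for sequence verification of the insert.

The record names no promoter, tag or reporter, which fits an entry clone: such plasmids generally do not drive expression themselves but serve as a shuttle source. The CG13597 sequence can be moved by an LR recombination reaction into any compatible destination vector, which then supplies the promoter, fusion partners and host-specific elements. The record does not say whether the insert retains a stop codon or is configured for N- or C-terminal fusions. The plasmid name and the associated study of the context-dependent functions of transcriptional regulators suggest it belongs to a larger collection of fly factor clones, although the stated purpose is simply a Gateway entry clone.
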