>Addgene plasmid #70866 | pFOSGE_COF2E01 | depositor partial sequence | sequence record 126808 | insert
ATGAATGAACTGCAGTCGAATAGCAACCAGCCTCCGCCGCGCAATGAGCCGTATCTGCAGCCGGTGAATG
GCATCGTGCAACCGCCGGTGATTCCGCCACCGAATCGTCCTGGGCGAAGGACAAACATCCTAGAAGAGCT
CAAGTCCGTGCTGAATTGCTTATGGCGCAATCGCTTCTCGTATCACTTTCGCCATCCCGTCGATTCTGTG
AGCCTGGGTGTGCCCGACTACCATGCGGTGGTCAAGCATCCGATGGACTTGAGTACAATTAGGAAGCGAC
TGCACAACAAATACTACTGGCAGGCGAGCGAGGCTCTGGAGGATTTCAAGCTGATATTCGATAACTGCTT
GTTGTACAATTTGGAGGGCTCACCGGTTTATCAGGCAGGGAAGCTTCTAATGGAGGCCTTTTACATGCGA
ATGGAGTCCATTGATTTGAGCACGGAGGTGGAACTAAAGCCGAAGTCGGAAAAGCGCAAGAGAAAGGCTA
CTGAATCATTGGATCAAGCCTCGACTTCGTTCTCAGCACCTCGAGCATCTAACAATTATTCTAGACAGTG
GCTCTCGAGTAGTTCCTCATGGCTCTGTCCCCCACCGATGCCTGGCGGGGTGTCGTCATTTAATCCTTCA
TTCCGAAATTTCGTGGGTCCCAGCTTGATCCCATCTTTTATGCCCGATTCCTTGGTGAATCCCATGCAAT
CTATGCATCCAATGTCATCAATGATGAATCCGATATTCAAGAATAATTGGGAGACAAATGAAGCAATGGA
TCCACCGCCCTCAGAGCCAATTTCCTATCGTCCCTTGGATTCCTTGGCAGCACCCTTACCGTCCCCTCCA
ATGGAACCCATGACTTTGCCTTGGCCAACCCCAGCACCAGTTGAATCTCCAGCTTCATCGCCTCCTCCGG
CTCCCAATCCACCCATTATCATCTGCTACAAGTCTCTCGACCGAATGATTGAAAAAAGCCACTCAGATCA
TCTTCTGAAGTCGATGGTAAAGCGAAAGCGCAAGCAGGTTACATGGGCATTTAATCAGGCTGACTACTGG
CGAAGGTACTCCCAGAATCCGGACTACGACCACGATCGCGAAGAGAAACTCGATTGGAAGATACTACAGG
AGCGCTTGGACTCCGATAACTTTGAGAGCTTTGATGGATTCGTGAGCTCTGTACGAAAGATGTTCCAGAA
CGCATTGCGTTGCTTTCCGGAAGATGGATTGGTCAAGGTTTCGGTGAAGAAAACCAATGAGATCTTTGAG
AAAAGGCTGCCCAAGTACAGGGAGTTAATTGCCACGGCCAAGGAAAAGGGGCGTCAACTGGTGGCCAGCA
GGGAACAAGATTTTCGTGACTCACAAAACCTGCTCATTAAACAAGAAAACGCTAATAAGAATTTCAAAGG
ATGGGTTCCAAAGCCATTTATTATTAAAACGGAGTCCCTGTTTGTGCAAGAACAGCGAGTGTACAAAATG
GAGCCCCAGGATGTACAAGAATTTTCACCTGGTACGGAGCCGCTGGATGACCAAACTTATGATAGCGAT
