>Addgene plasmid #70866 | pFOSGE_COF2E01 | addgene partial sequence | sequence record 130786 | M13-F20 5'-TGTAAAACGACGGCCAGT-3'
ATTTATTTTGACTGATAGTGACCTGTTCGTTGCAACAAATTGATGAGCAATGCTTTTTTATAATGCCAAC
TTTGTACAAAAAAGCAGGCTTCATGAATGAACTGCAGTCGAATAGCAACCAGCCTCCGCCGCGCAATGAG
CCGTATCTGCAGCCGGTGAATGGCATCGTGCAACCGCCGGTGATTCCGCCACCGAATCGTCCTGGGCGAA
GGACAAACATCCTAGAAGAGCTCAAGTCCGTGCTGAATTGCTTATGGCGCAATCGCTTCTCGTATCACTT
TCGCCATCCCGTCGATTCTGTGAGCCTGGGTGTGCCCGACTACCATGCGGTGGTCAAGCATCCGATGGAC
TTGAGTACAATTAGGAAGCGACTGCACAACAAATACTACTGGCAGGCGAGCGAGGCTCTGGAGGATTTCA
AGCTGATATTCGATAACTGCTTGTTGTACAATTTGGAGGGCTCACCGGTTTATCAGGCAGGGAAGCTTCT
AATGGAGGCCTTTTACATGCGAATGGAGTCCATTGATTTGAGCACGGAGGTGGAACTAAAGCCGAAGTCG
GAAAAGCGCAAGAGAAAGGCTACTGAATCATTGGATCAAGCCTCGACTTCGTTCTCAGCACCTCGAGCAT
CTAACAATTATTCTAGACAGTGGCTCTCGAGTAGTTCCTCATGGCTCTGTCCCCCACCGATGCCTGGCGG
GGTGTCGTCATTTAATCCTTCATTCCGAAATTTCGTGGGTCCCAGCTTGATCCCATCTTTTATGCCCGAT
TCCTTGGTGAATCCCATGCAATCTATGCATCCAATGTCATCAATGATGAATCCGATATTCAAGAATAATT
GGGAGACAAATGAAGCAATGGATCCACC
