>Addgene plasmid #70866 | pFOSGE_COF2E01 | addgene partial sequence | sequence record 130787 | M13-Rev 5'-CAGGAAACAGCTATGACC-3'
CCAGGTGAAAATTCTTGTACATCCTGGGGCTCCATTTTGTACACTCGCTGTTCTTGCACAAACAGGGACT
CCGTTTTAATAATAAATGGCTTTGGAACCCATCCTTTGAAATTCTTATTAGCGTTTTCTTGTTTAATGAG
CAGGTTTTGTGAGTCACGAAAATCTTGTTCCCTGCTGGCCACCAGTTGACGCCCCTTTTCCTTGGCCGTG
GCAATTAACTCCCTGTACTTGGGCAGCCTTTTCTCAAAGATCTCATTGGTTTTCTTCACCGAAACCTTGA
CCAATCCATCTTCCGGAAAGCAACGCAATGCGTTCTGGAACATCTTTCGTACAGAGCTCACGAATCCATC
AAAGCTCTCAAAGTTATCGGAGTCCAAGCGCTCCTGTAGTATCTTCCAATCGAGTTTCTCTTCGCGATCG
TGGTCGTAGTCCGGATTCTGGGAGTACCTTCGCCAGTAGTCAGCCTGATTAAATGCCCATGTAACCTGCT
TGCGCTTTCGCTTTACCATCGACTTCAGAAGATGATCTGAGTGGCTTTTTTCAATCATTCGGTCGAGAGA
CTTGTAGCAGATGATAATGGGTGGATTGGGAGCCGGAGGAGGCGATGAA
